Addgene plasmid #200407: pDV05.0_pEF1a-iRFP720
Purpose: Expresses iRFP720 constitutively in mammalian cells
Depositing lab: James Collins. Depositing organization: Massachusetts Institute of Technology. Publication: Autocatalytic base editing for RNA-responsive translational control. Gayet RV, Ilia K, Razavi S, Tippens ND, Lalwani MA, Zhang K, Chen JX, Chen JC, Vargas-Asencio J, Collins JJ. Nat Commun. 2023 Mar 11;14(1):1339. doi: 10.1038/s41467-023-36851-z. PubMed 36906659.
Backbone
  Vector backbone: Custom
  Vector type: Mammalian Expression, Synthetic Biology
Growth in bacteria
  Bacterial resistance: Ampicillin, 100 μg/mL
  Growth temperature: 37°C
  Growth strain: DH5alpha
  Copy number: High Copy
Gene/Insert
  Gene/Insert name: iRFP720
  Cloning method: Unknown
  Sequencing primers: 5′ TCAAGCCTCAGACAGTGGTTC
Terms and licenses: Academic/Nonprofit Terms; Industry Terms: Not Available to Industry
How to cite: pDV05.0_pEF1a-iRFP720 was a gift from James Collins (Addgene plasmid # 200407 ; http://n2t.net/addgene:200407 ; RRID:Addgene_200407)
