[The description below was written by a language model from this plasmid's Addgene catalogue record and pLannotate feature annotations shown in this document.]
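Description:
pDV05.0_pEF1a-iRFP720 is a compact (about 4.7 kb) mammalian expression plasmid built on a custom backbone and classed as a synthetic biology vector. It is maintained in E. coli through a high-copy ColE1/pUC-type origin of replication and selected with ampicillin via a β-lactamase gene driven by its native bla promoter. The feature table shows no mammalian selection marker, viral elements or episomal replication origin, so the plasmid appears suited to delivery by transfection rather than to viral packaging or drug selection of stable lines.

The payload is a single constitutive expression cassette. The human EF-1α core promoter is followed by EF-1α intron A, an arrangement that reproduces the full-length EF-1α promoter and gives strong, broadly active transcription in mammalian cells. Downstream lies a short attB1 fragment, probably a remnant of Gateway-style recombination cloning (the record lists the cloning method as unknown), and then the iRFP720 coding sequence, terminated by a short synthetic polyadenylation signal. iRFP720 is a near-infrared fluorescent protein derived from a Rhodopseudomonas palustris bacteriophytochrome; it depends on biliverdin as its chromophore, and its emission is well separated from common green and red reporters. No tags or fusion partners are annotated.

The stated purpose is constitutive expression of iRFP720 in mammalian cells. It was deposited in connection with work on RNA-responsive translational control by autocatalytic base editing. A constitutive far-red reporter of this kind commonly serves as a transfection marker or normalisation control alongside other fluorescent outputs, although the record does not specify that role.
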