Features (pLannotate 1.2.2; 8 found; start..end, strand, type, name):
    251..839     -  rep_origin     ori: high-copy-number ColE1/pMB1/pBR322/pUC origin of replication
   1010..1870    -  CDS            AmpR: β-lactamase; bla; confers resistance to ampicillin, carbenicillin, and related antibiotics
   1871..1975    -  promoter       AmpR promoter: bla
   2422..2633    +  promoter       EF-1α core promoter: core promoter for human elongation factor EF-1α
   2634..3572    +  intron         EF-1α intron A: intron upstream of the start codon of human EF-1α
   3592..3608    +  protein_bind   attB1 (fragment): mutant version of attB; core recombination site for the Gateway® BP reaction BP Clonase™
   3621..4568    +  CDS            iRFP720: iRFP720 is a basic (constitutively fluorescent) near ir fluorescent protein published in 2013, derived from Rhodopseudomonas palustris. It has low acid sensitivity. It requires the cofactor biliverdin for fluorescence.
   4624..4672    +  polyA_signal   poly(A) signal: synthetic polyadenylation signal
>Addgene plasmid #200407 | pDV05.0_pEF1a-iRFP720 | addgene full sequence | sequence record 396810 | Addgene NGS Result
CGCTGGTCTAATACCCAATCTCTCGTCTTATCCAGATGTTTTATACGCCTTAATTAATAGGGATAACAGG
GTAATATCTTGCCCTGCACGAATACCAGCGACCCCTTGCCCAAATACTTGCCGTGGGCCTCGGCCTGAGA
GCCAAAACACTTGATGCGGAAGAAGTCGGTGCGCTCCTGCTTGTCGCCGGCATCGTTGCGCCACATCTAG
GATCTGCCAGGAACCGTAAAAAGGCCGCGTTGCTGGCGTTTTTCCATAGGCTCCGCCCCCCTGACGAGCA
TCACAAAAATCGACGCTCAAGTCAGAGGTGGCGAAACCCGACAGGACTATAAAGATACCAGGCGTTTCCC
CCTGGAAGCTCCCTCGTGCGCTCTCCTGTTCCGACCCTGCCGCTTACCGGATACCTGTCCGCCTTTCTCC
CTTCGGGAAGCGTGGCGCTTTCTCATAGCTCACGCTGTAGGTATCTCAGTTCGGTGTAGGTCGTTCGCTC
CAAGCTGGGCTGTGTGCACGAACCCCCCGTTCAGCCCGACCGCTGCGCCTTATCCGGTAACTATCGTCTT
GAGTCCAACCCGGTAAGACACGACTTATCGCCACTGGCAGCAGCCACTGGTAACAGGATTAGCAGAGCGA
GGTATGTAGGCGGTGCTACAGAGTTCTTGAAGTGGTGGCCTAACTACGGCTACACTAGAAGAACAGTATT
TGGTATCTGCGCTCTGCTGAAGCCAGTTACCTTCGGAAAAAGAGTTGGTAGCTCTTGATCCGGCAAACAA
ACCACCGCTGGTAGCGGTGGTTTTTTTGTTTGCAAGCAGCAGATTACGCGCAGAAAAAAAGGATCTCAAG
AAGATCCTTTGATCTTTTCTACGGGGTCTGACGCTCAGTGGAACGAAAACTCACGTTAAGGGATTTTGGT
CATGAGATTATCAAAAAGGATCTTCACCTAGATCCTTTTAAATTAAAAATGAAGTTTTAAATCAATCTAA
AGTATATATGAGTAAACTTGGTCTGACAGTTACCAATGCTTAATCAGTGAGGCACCTATCTCAGCGATCT
GTCTATTTCGTTCATCCATAGTTGCCTGACTCCCCGTCGTGTAGATAACTACGATACGGGAGGGCTTACC
ATCTGGCCCCAGTGCTGCAATGATACCGCGAGAACCACGCTCACCGGCTCCAGATTTATCAGCAATAAAC
CAGCCAGCCGGAAGGGCCGAGCGCAGAAGTGGTCCTGCAACTTTATCCGCCTCCATCCAGTCTATTAATT
GTTGCCGGGAAGCTAGAGTAAGTAGTTCGCCAGTTAATAGTTTGCGCAACGTTGTTGCCATTGCTACAGG
CATCGTGGTGTCACGCTCGTCGTTTGGTATGGCTTCATTCAGCTCCGGTTCCCAACGATCAAGGCGAGTT
ACATGATCCCCCATGTTGTGCAAAAAAGCGGTTAGCTCCTTCGGTCCTCCGATCGTTGTCAGAAGTAAGT
TGGCCGCAGTGTTATCACTCATGGTTATGGCAGCACTGCATAATTCTCTTACTGTCATGCCATCCGTAAG
ATGCTTTTCTGTGACTGGTGAGTACTCAACCAAGTCATTCTGAGAATAGTGTATGCGGCGACCGAGTTGC
TCTTGCCCGGCGTCAATACGGGATAATACCGCGCCACATAGCAGAACTTTAAAAGTGCTCATCATTGGAA
AACGTTCTTCGGGGCGAAAACTCTCAAGGATCTTACCGCTGTTGAGATCCAGTTCGATGTAACCCACTCG
TGCACCCAACTGATCTTCAGCATCTTTTACTTTCACCAGCGTTTCTGGGTGAGCAAAAACAGGAAGGCAA
AATGCCGCAAAAAAGGGAATAAGGGCGACACGGAAATGTTGAATACTCATACTCTTCCTTTTTCAATATT
ATTGAAGCATTTATCAAGGTTATTGTCTCATGAGCGGATACATATTTGAATGTATTTAGAAAAATAAACA
AATAGGGGTTCCGCGCACGAATTGGCCAGCGCTGCATTACCCTGTTATCCCTAACCGGTGCGTTTTTATG
CTTGTAGTATTGTATAATGTTTTTAAGATCCGGAGGCCACCTTTGGTCTTGACATTCACTAAGGAGTGGG
CCTGGAATAAAACCAGAAATCCCCATTCTCAGTCTGCCCCAAGCCCTCCAATTCCGAGGGCGCTGTATGT
ATAAGCTCGGGCAGGCAAAAGTCGACTGTGAGAACACGCCAGCAGAGGGCGCTGTGGCCCCATCAGTCCC
TGCCCACTGAACTCTCCAGAAGGAAAAGCGGCAAGGATGCAAACAAGAAAATCAGACCAGACTGGGAGTC
TAGACCCTGCGTCCCACGCGGTCCCACCATGGCTTCCTCTTTGGAATTTTCAGGGGGACCCAGGAAGACT
GACACCGCTGATTACTTTAATTGGCTCCGGTGCCCGTCAGTGGGCAGAGCGCACATCGCCCACAGTCCCC
GAGAAGTTGTGGGGAGGGGTCGGCAATTGAACCGGTGCCTAGAGAAGGTGGCGCGGGGTAAACTGGGAAA
GTGATGTCGTGTACTGGCTCCGCCTTTTTCCCGAGGGTGGGGGAGAACCGTATATAAGTGCAGTAGTCGC
CGTGAACGTTCTTTTTCGCAACGGGTTTGCCGCCAGAACACAGGTAAGTGCCGTGTGTGGTTCCCGCGGG
CCTGGCCTCTTTACGGGTTATGGCCCTTGCGTGCCTTGAATTACTTCCACCTGGCTGCAGTACGTGATTC
TTGATCCCGAGCTTCGGGTTGGAAGTGGGTGGGAGAGTTCGAGGCCTTGCGCTTAAGGAGCCCCTTCGCC
TCGTGCTTGAGTTGAGGCCTGGCCTGGGCGCTGGGGCCGCCGCGTGCGAATCTGGTGGCACCTTCGCGCC
TGTCTCGCTGCTTTCGATAAGTCTCTAGCCATTTAAAATTTTTGATGACCTGCTGCGACGCTTTTTTTCT
GGCAAGATAGTCTTGTAAATGCGGGCCAAGATCTGCACACTGGTATTTCGGTTTTTGGGGCCGCGGGCGG
CGACGGGGCCCGTGCGTCCCAGCGCACATGTTCGGCGAGGCGGGGCCTGCGAGCGCGGCCACCGAGAATC
GGACGGGGGTAGTCTCAAGCTGGCCGGCCTGCTCTGGTGCCTGGCCTCGCGCCGCCGTGTATCGCCCCGC
CCTGGGCGGCAAGGCTGGCCCGGTCGGCACCAGTTGCGTGAGCGGAAAGATGGCCGCTTCCCGGCCCTGC
TGCAGGGAGCTCAAAATGGAGGACGCGGCGCTCGGGAGAGCGGGCGGGTGAGTCACCCACACAAAGGAAA
AGGGCCTTTCCGTCCTCAGCCGTCGCTTCATGTGACTCCACGGAGTACCGGGCGCCGTCCAGGCACCTCG
ATTAGTTCTCGAGCTTTTGGAGTACGTCGTCTTTAGGTTGGGGGGAGGGGTTTTATGCGATGGAGTTTCC
CCACACTGAGTGGGTGGAGACTGAAGTTAGGCCAGCTTGGCACTTGATGTAATTCTCCTTGGAATTTGCC
CTTTTTGAGTTTGGATCTTGGTTCATTCTCAAGCCTCAGACAGTGGTTCAAAGTTTTTTTCTTCCATTTC
AGGTGGATCCCAAGGGCAGATAAGTTTGTACAAAAAAGAGAGGTGCCACCATGGCGGAAGGATCCGTCGC
CAGGCAGCCTGACCTCTTGACCTGCGACGATGAGCCGATCCATATCCCCGGTGCCATCCAACCGCATGGA
CTGCTGCTCGCCCTCGCCGCCGACATGACGATCGTTGCCGGCAGCGACAACCTTCCCGAACTCACCGGAC
TGGCGATCGGCGCCCTGATCGGCCGCTCTGCGGCCGATGTCTTCGACTCGGAGACGCACAACCGTCTGAC
GATCGCCTTGGCCGAGCCCGGGGCGGCCGTCGGAGCACCGATCACTGTCGGCTTCACGATGCGAAAGGAC
GCAGGCTTCATCGGCTCCTGGCATCGCCATGATCAGCTCATCTTCCTCGAGCTCGAGCCTCCCCAGCGGG
ACGTCGCCGAGCCGCAGGCGTTCTTCCGCCGCACCAACAGCGCCATCCGCCGCCTGCAGGCCGCCGAAAC
CTTGGAAAGCGCCTGCGCCGCCGCGGCGCAAGAGGTGCGGAAGATTACCGGCTTCGATCGGGTGATGATC
TATCGCTTCGCCTCCGACTTCAGCGGGTCCGTGATCGCAGAGGATCGGTGCGCCGAGGTCGAGTCAAAAC
TAGGCCTGCACTATCCTGCCTCATTCATCCCGGCGCAGGCCCGTCGGCTCTATACCATCAACCCGGTACG
GATCATTCCCGATATCAATTATCGGCCGGTGCCGGTCACCCCAGACCTCAATCCGGTCACCGGGCGGCCG
ATTGATCTTAGCTTCGCCATCCTGCGCAGCGTCTCGCCCAACCATCTGGAGTTCATGCGCAACATAGGCA
TGCACGGCACGATGTCGATCTCGATTTTGCGCGGCGAGCGACTGTGGGGATTGATCGTTTGCCATCACCG
AACGCCGTACTACGTCGATCTCGATGGCCGCCAAGCCTGCGAGCTAGTCGCCCAGGTTCTGGCCTGGCAG
ATCGGCGTGATGGAAGAGTAAGCTTCCACTGGATTGTACAATTACCAACTGATCTAGAACCGGTCATGGC
CGCAATAAAATATCTTTATTTTCATTACATCTGTGTGTTGGTTTTTTGTGTGTTCGAACTAGATGCTGTC
GACCGATG
